Addgene plasmid #49226: pCru5-/GCCACC-mEGFP-IRES-mCherry
Purpose: Retroviral expression vector. Contains an altered Kozak sequence and/or upstream open reading frames to modulate expression at the level of translation.
Depositing lab: Clifford Wang. Depositing organization: Stanford University. Publication: Tuning gene expression with synthetic upstream open reading frames. Ferreira JP, Overton KW, Wang CL. Proc Natl Acad Sci U S A. 2013 Jul 9;110(28):11284-9. doi: 10.1073/pnas.1305590110. Epub 2013 Jun 24. PubMed 23798422.
Backbone
  Vector backbone: pCru5
  Total vector size (bp): 6972
  Vector type: Mammalian Expression, Retroviral, Synthetic Biology
Growth in bacteria
  Bacterial resistance: Ampicillin, 100 μg/mL
  Growth temperature: 37°C
  Growth strain: Top10
  Copy number: High Copy
Gene/Insert 1
  Gene/Insert name: mEGFP
  Species: Synthetic
  Insert size (bp): 732
  Promoter: Viral LTR (or CMV)
  Tag / fusion protein: SfuI site to create C-terminal fusions (C terminal on insert)
  Cloning method: Restriction Enzyme; 5′ cloning site XhoI (not destroyed); 3′ cloning site NsiI (not destroyed)
  Sequencing primers: 5′ GGATACACGCCGCCCACGTG (5' to 3'); 3′ AGGGCGAGGGCGATGCCACCTA (5' to 3')
Gene/Insert 2
  Gene/Insert name: mCherry
  Species: Synthetic
  Insert size (bp): 711
  Promoter: Viral LTR (or CMV)
  Cloning method: Restriction Enzyme; 5′ cloning site BamHI (not destroyed); 3′ cloning site NotI (not destroyed)
  Sequencing primers: 5′ GTCACCTTCAGCTTGGCGG (5' to 3'); 3′ ATGGCGTTACTTAAGCTAG (5' to 3')
Terms and licenses: Academic/Nonprofit Terms; Industry Terms: Not Available to Industry
Depositor comments: Vector allows for control of transgene expression at the level of translation. It is 1 vector in a set of 9 that spans a range of expression levels. Sequencing through any part of the IRES sequence is not advised. Expression of gene downstream of IRES remains constant, despite varying expression of gene upstream.
How to cite: pCru5-/GCCACC-mEGFP-IRES-mCherry was a gift from Clifford Wang (Addgene plasmid # 49226 ; http://n2t.net/addgene:49226 ; RRID:Addgene_49226)
