[The description below was written by a language model from this plasmid's Addgene catalogue record and pLannotate feature annotations shown in this document.]
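Description:
pCru5-/GCCACC-mEGFP-IRES-mCherry is a 6,972 bp Moloney murine leukemia virus-based retroviral expression vector built on the pCru5 backbone for delivering transgenes into mammalian cells. In bacteria it is maintained at high copy through a ColE1/pUC-type origin and selected with ampicillin via the β-lactamase gene. The viral portion begins with a CMV enhancer/promoter joined to a partial MMLV LTR segment, an arrangement that drives transcription of the viral genome in packaging cells. This is followed by the MMLV Ψ packaging signal, a truncated gag lacking its start codon, and a pol region carrying the splice acceptor. A full MMLV LTR lies downstream of the payload. After integration, expression would come from the viral LTR, consistent with the record's listing of the promoter as "Viral LTR (or CMV)".

The payload is a bicistronic reporter: monomeric EGFP is translated cap-dependently as the first cistron, and mCherry is translated from an EMCV IRES as the second. The plasmid belongs to a set of nine vectors in which the Kozak context and/or synthetic upstream open reading frames ahead of the first cistron are varied to set expression at the level of translation. The name suggests that this member carries a GCCACC Kozak context with no upstream open reading frame, though the record does not state where it sits in the expression range. According to the depositor, mCherry output stays constant across the set while the upstream gene varies, so it can serve as an internal reference. Retained XhoI/NsiI and BamHI/NotI sites flank the two reporters, and an SfuI site at the end of mEGFP permits C-terminal fusions, allowing other genes to be inserted for tuned expression.
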