Features (pLannotate 1.2.2; 15 found; start..end, strand, type, name):
     35..745     +  CDS            mEGFP: mEGFP is a basic (constitutively fluorescent) green fluorescent protein published in 2002, derived from Aequorea victoria. It has moderate acid sensitivity.
    892..1354    +  misc_feature   IRES: internal ribosome entry site (IRES) of the encephalomyocarditis virus (EMCV)
   1382..2089    +  CDS            mCherry: mCherry is a basic (constitutively fluorescent) red fluorescent protein published in 2004, derived from Discosoma sp.. It is reported to be a very rapidly-maturing monomer with low acid sensitivity.
   2148..2741    +  LTR            LTR: long terminal repeat from Moloney murine leukemia virus
   2750..2796    +  LTR            5' LTR (truncated) (fragment): truncated long terminal repeat from Moloney murine sarcoma virus
   2879..2927    -  CDS            lacI (fragment): lac repressor; lacI; The lac repressor binds to the lac operator to inhibit transcription in E. coli. This inhibition can be relieved by adding lactose or isopropyl-β-D-thiogalactopyranoside (IPTG).
   3113..3701    -  rep_origin     ori: high-copy-number ColE1/pMB1/pBR322/pUC origin of replication
   3875..4735    -  CDS            AmpR: β-lactamase; bla; confers resistance to ampicillin, carbenicillin, and related antibiotics
   4736..4840    -  promoter       AmpR promoter: bla
   4997..5300    +  enhancer       CMV enhancer: human cytomegalovirus immediate early enhancer
   5301..5504    +  promoter       CMV promoter: human cytomegalovirus (CMV) immediate early promoter
   5500..5680    +  LTR            3' LTR (ΔU3) (fragment): self-inactivating 3' long terminal repeat (LTR) from Moloney murine leukemia virus
   5743..6100    +  misc_feature   MMLV Ψ: packaging signal of Moloney murine leukemia virus (MMLV)
   6165..6581    +  CDS            gag (truncated): truncated Moloney murine leukemia virus (MMLV) gag gene lacking the start codon
   6591..6965    +  misc_feature   pol region: Moloney murine leukemia virus (MMLV) pol region containing the splice acceptor site
>Addgene plasmid #49226 | pCru5-/GCCACC-mEGFP-IRES-mCherry | depositor full sequence | sequence record 73641 | pCru5-/GCCACC-mEGFP-IRES-mCherry sequence 6972 bps
TCGAGTAACTAACTAAGCCACCATGGGCGAATTCAGCAAGGGCGAGGAGCTGTTCACCGGGGTGGTGCCC
ATCCTGGTCGAGCTGGACGGCGACGTAAACGGCCACAAGTTCAGCGTGTCCGGCGAGGGCGAGGGCGATG
CCACCTACGGCAAGCTGACCCTGAAGTTCATCTGCACCACCGGCAAGCTGCCCGTGCCCTGGCCCACCCT
CGTGACCACCCTGACCTACGGCGTGCAGTGCTTCAGCCGCTACCCCGACCACATGAAGCAGCACGACTTC
TTCAAGTCCGCCATGCCCGAAGGCTACGTCCAGGAGCGCACCATCTTCTTCAAGGACGACGGCAACTACA
AGACCCGCGCCGAGGTGAAGTTCGAGGGCGACACCCTGGTGAACCGCATCGAGCTGAAGGGCATCGACTT
CAAGGAGGACGGCAACATCCTGGGGCACAAGCTGGAGTACAACTACAACAGCCACAACGTCTATATCATG
GCCGACAAGCAGAAGAACGGCATCAAGGTGAACTTCAAGATCCGCCACAACATCGAGGACGGCAGCGTGC
AGCTCGCCGACCACTACCAGCAGAACACCCCCATCGGCGACGGCCCCGTGCTGCTGCCCGACAACCACTA
CCTGAGCACCCAGTCCAAGCTGAGCAAAGACCCCAACGAGAAGCGCGATCACATGGTCCTGCTGGAGTTC
GTGACCGCCGCCGGGATCACTCTCGGCATGGACGAGCTGTACAAGTTCGAATAAGCATGCATCTAGGGCG
GCCAATTCCGCCCCTCTCCCTCCCCCCCCCCTAACGTTACTGGCCGAAGCCGCTTGGAATAAGGCCGGTG
TGCGTTTGTCTATATGTGATTTTCCACCATATTGCCGTCTTTTGGCAATGTGAGGGCCCGGAAACCTGGC
CCTGTCTTCTTGACGAGCATTCCTAGGGGTCTTTCCCCTCTCGCCAAAGGAATGCAAGGTCTGTTGAATG
TCGTGAAGGAAGCAGTTCCTCTGGAAGCTTCTTGAAGACAAACAACGTCTGTAGCGACCCTTTGCAGGCA
GCGGAACCCCCCACCTGGCGACAGGTGCCTCTGCGGCCAAAAGCCACGTGTATAAGATACACCTGCAAAG
GCGGCACAACCCCAGTGCCACGTTGTGAGTTGGATAGTTGTGGAAAGAGTCAAATGGCTCTCCTCAAGCG
TATTCAACAAGGGGCTGAAGGATGCCCAGAAGGTACCCCATTGTATGGGATCTGATCTGGGGCCTCGGTG
CACATGCTTTACATGTGTTTAGTCGAGGTTAAAAAAACGTCTAGGCCCCCCGAACCACGGGGACGTGGTT
TTCCTTTGAAAAACACGATGATAAGCTTGCCACAACCCGGGATCCGCCACCATGGTGAGCAAGGGCGAGG
AGGATAACATGGCCATCATCAAGGAGTTCATGCGCTTCAAGGTGCACATGGAGGGCTCCGTGAACGGCCA
CGAGTTCGAGATCGAGGGCGAGGGCGAGGGCCGCCCCTACGAGGGCACCCAGACCGCCAAGCTGAAGGTG
ACCAAGGGTGGCCCCCTGCCCTTCGCCTGGGACATCCTGTCCCCTCAGTTCATGTACGGCTCCAAGGCCT
ACGTGAAGCACCCCGCCGACATCCCCGACTACTTGAAGCTGTCCTTCCCCGAGGGCTTCAAGTGGGAGCG
CGTGATGAACTTCGAGGACGGCGGCGTGGTGACCGTGACCCAGGACTCCTCCCTGCAGGACGGCGAGTTC
ATCTACAAGGTGAAGCTGCGCGGCACCAACTTCCCCTCCGACGGCCCCGTAATGCAGAAGAAGACCATGG
GCTGGGAGGCCTCCTCCGAGCGGATGTACCCCGAGGACGGCGCCCTGAAGGGCGAGATCAAGCAGAGGCT
GAAGCTGAAGGACGGCGGCCACTACGACGCTGAGGTCAAGACCACCTACAAGGCCAAGAAGCCCGTGCAG
CTGCCCGGCGCCTACAACGTCAACATCAAGTTGGACATCACCTCCCACAACGAGGACTACACCATCGTGG
AACAGTACGAACGCGCCGAGGGCCGCCACTCCACCGGCGGCATGGACGAGCTGTACAAGTAAGCGGCCGC
TCGACGATAAAATAAAAGATTTTATTTAGTCTCCAGAAAAAGGGGGGAATGAAAGACCCCACCTGTAGGT
TTGGCAAGCTAGCTTAAGTAACGCCATTTTGCAAGGCATGGAAAAATACATAACTGAGAATAGAGAAGTT
CAGATCAAGGTCAGGAACAGATGGAACAGCTGAATATGGGCCAAACAGGATATCTGTGGTAAGCAGTTCC
TGCCCCGGCTCAGGGCCAAGAACAGATGGAACAGCTGAATATGGGCCAAACAGGATATCTGTGGTAAGCA
GTTCCTGCCCCGGCTCAGGGCCAAGAACAGATGGTCCCCAGATGCGGTCCAGCCCTCAGCAGTTTCTAGA
GAACCATCAGATGTTTCCAGGGTGCCCCAAGGACCTGAAATGACCCTGTGCCTTATTTGAACTAACCAAT
CAGTTCGCTTCTCGCTTCTGTTCGCGCGCTTCTGCTCCCCGAGCTCAATAAAAGAGCCCACAACCCCTCA
CTCGGGGCGCCAGTCCTCCGATTGACTGAGTCGCCCGGGTACCCGTGTATCCAATAAACCCTCTTGCAGT
TGCATCCGACTTGTGGTCTCGCTGTTCCTTGGGAGGGTCTCCTCTGAGTGATTGACTACCCGTCAGCGGG
GGTCTTTCATTTCCGACTTGTGGTCTCGCTGCCTTGGGAGGGTCTCCTCTGAGTGATTGACTACCCGTCA
GCGGGGGTCTTCACATGCAGCATGTATCAAAATTAATTTGGTTTTTTTTCTTAAGTATTTACATTAAATG
GCCATAGTTGCATTAATGAATCGGCCAACGCGCGGGGAGAGGCGGTTTGCGTATTGGCGCTCTTCCGCTT
CCTCGCTCACTGACTCGCTGCGCTCGGTCGTTCGGCTGCGGCGAGCGGTATCAGCTCACTCAAAGGCGGT
AATACGGTTATCCACAGAATCAGGGGATAACGCAGGAAAGAACATGTGAGCAAAAGGCCAGCAAAAGGCC
AGGAACCGTAAAAAGGCCGCGTTGCTGGCGTTTTTCCATAGGCTCCGCCCCCCTGACGAGCATCACAAAA
ATCGACGCTCAAGTCAGAGGTGGCGAAACCCGACAGGACTATAAAGATACCAGGCGTTTCCCCCTGGAAG
CTCCCTCGTGCGCTCTCCTGTTCCGACCCTGCCGCTTACCGGATACCTGTCCGCCTTTCTCCCTTCGGGA
AGCGTGGCGCTTTCTCATAGCTCACGCTGTAGGTATCTCAGTTCGGTGTAGGTCGTTCGCTCCAAGCTGG
GCTGTGTGCACGAACCCCCCGTTCAGCCCGACCGCTGCGCCTTATCCGGTAACTATCGTCTTGAGTCCAA
CCCGGTAAGACACGACTTATCGCCACTGGCAGCAGCCACTGGTAACAGGATTAGCAGAGCGAGGTATGTA
GGCGGTGCTACAGAGTTCTTGAAGTGGTGGCCTAACTACGGCTACACTAGAAGGACAGTATTTGGTATCT
GCGCTCTGCTGAAGCCAGTTACCTTCGGAAAAAGAGTTGGTAGCTCTTGATCCGGCAAACAAACCACCGC
TGGTAGCGGTGGTTTTTTTGTTTGCAAGCAGCAGATTACGCGCAGAAAAAAAGGATCTCAAGAAGATCCT
TTGATCTTTTCTACGGGGTCTGACGCTCAGTGGAACGAAAACTCACGTTAAGGGATTTTGGTCATGAGAT
TATCAAAAAGGATCTTCACCTAGATCCTTTTAAATTAAAAATGAAGTTTGCGCAAATCAATCTAAAGTAT
ATATGAGTAAACTTGGTCTGACAGTTACCAATGCTTAATCAGTGAGGCACCTATCTCAGCGATCTGTCTA
TTTCGTTCATCCATAGTTGCCTGACTCCCCGTCGTGTAGATAACTACGATACGGGAGGGCTTACCATCTG
GCCCCAGTGCTGCAATGATACCGCGAGACCCACGCTCACCGGCTCCAGATTTATCAGCAATAAACCAGCC
AGCCGGAAGGGCCGAGCGCAGAAGTGGTCCTGCAACTTTATCCGCCTCCATCCAGTCTATTAATTGTTGC
CGGGAAGCTAGAGTAAGTAGTTCGCCAGTTAATAGTTTGCGCAACGTTGTTGCCATTGCTACAGGCATCG
TGGTGTCACGCTCGTCGTTTGGTATGGCTTCATTCAGCTCCGGTTCCCAACGATCAAGGCGAGTTACATG
ATCCCCCATGTTGTGCAAAAAAGCGGTTAGCTCCTTCGGTCCTCCGATCGTTGTCAGAAGTAAGTTGGCC
GCAGTGTTATCACTCATGGTTATGGCAGCACTGCATAATTCTCTTACTGTCATGCCATCCGTAAGATGCT
TTTCTGTGACTGGTGAGTACTCAACCAAGTCATTCTGAGAATAGTGTATGCGGCGACCGAGTTGCTCTTG
CCCGGCGTCAACACGGGATAATACCGCGCCACATAGCAGAACTTTAAAAGTGCTCATCATTGGAAAACGT
TCTTCGGGGCGAAAACTCTCAAGGATCTTACCGCTGTTGAGATCCAGTTCGATGTAACCCACTCGTGCAC
CCAACTGATCTTCAGCATCTTTTACTTTCACCAGCGTTTCTGGGTGAGCAAAAACAGGAAGGCAAAATGC
CGCAAAAAAGGGAATAAGGGCGACACGGAAATGTTGAATACTCATACTCTTCCTTTTTCAATATTATTGA
AGCATTTATCAGGGTTATTGTCTCATGAGCGGATACATATTTGAATGTATTTAGAAAAATAAACAAATAG
GGGTTCCGCGCACATTTCCCCGAAAAGTGCCACCAGCTTTGCTCTTAGGAGTTTCCTAATACATCCCAAA
CTCAAATATATAAAGCATTTGACTTGTTCTATGCCCTAGTTATTAATAGTAATCAATTACGGGGTCATTA
GTTCATAGCCCATATATGGAGTTCCGCGTTACATAACTTACGGTAAATGGCCCGCCTGGCTGACCGCCCA
ACGACCCCCGCCCATTGACGTCAATAATGACGTATGTTCCCATAGTAACGCCAATAGGGACTTTCCATTG
ACGTCAATGGGTGGAGTATTTACGGTAAACTGCCCACTTGGCAGTACATCAAGTGTATCATATGCCAAGT
ACGCCCCCTATTGACGTCAATGACGGTAAATGGCCCGCCTGGCATTATGCCCAGTACATGACCTTATGGG
ACTTTCCTACTTGGCAGTACATCTACGTATTAGTCATCGCTATTACCATGGTGATGCGGTTTTGGCAGTA
CATCAATGGGCGTGGATAGCGGTTTGACTCACGGGGATTTCCAAGTCTCCACCCCATTGACGTCAATGGG
AGTTTGTTTTGGCACCAAAATCAACGGGACTTTCCAAAATGTCGTAACAACTCCGCCCCATTGACGCAAA
TGGGCGGTAGGCATGTACGGTGGGAGGTCTATATAAGCAGAGCTCAATAAAAGAGCCCACAACCCCTCAC
TCGGGGCGCCAGTCCTCCGATTGACTGAGTCGCCCGGGTACCCGTGTATCCAATAAACCCTCTTGCAGTT
GCATCCGACTTGTGGTCTCGCTGTTCCTTGGGAGGGTCTCCTCTGAGTGATTGACTACCCGTCAGCGGGG
GTCTTTCATTTGGGGGCTCGTCCGGGATCGGGAGACCCCTGCCCAGGGACCACCGACCCACCACCGGGAG
GTAAGCTGGCCAGCAACTTATCTGTGTCTGTCCGATTGTCTAGTGTCTATGACTGATTTTATGCGCCTGC
GTCGGTACTAGTTAGCTAACTAGCTCTGTATCTGGCGGACCCGTGGTGGAACTGACGAGTTCGGAACACC
CGGCCGCAACCCTGGGAGACGTCCCAGGGACTTCGGGGGCCGTTTTTGTGGCCCGACCTGAGTCCAAAAA
TCCCGATCGTTTTGGACTCTTTGGTGCACCCCCCTTAGAGGAGGGATATGTGGTTCTGGTAGGAGACGAG
AACCTAAAACAGTTCCCGCCTCCGTCTGAATTTTTGCTTTCGGTTTGGGACCGAAGCCGCGCCGCGCGTC
TTGTCTGCTGCAGCATCGTTCTGTGTTGTCTCTGTCTGACTGTGTTTCTGTATTTGTCTGAAAATATCGG
CCCGGGCCAGACTGTTACCACTCCCTTAAGTTTGACCTTAGGTCACTGGAAAGATGTCGAGCGGATCGCT
CACAACCAGTCGGTAGATGTCAAGAAGAGACGTTGGGTTACCTTCTGCTCTGCAGAATGGCCAACCTTTA
ACGTCGGATGGCCGCGAGACGGCACCTTTAACCGAGACCTCATCACCCAGGTTAAGATCAAGGTCTTTTC
ACCTGGCCCGCATGGACACCCAGACCAGGTCCCCTACATCGTGACCTGGGAAGCCTTGGCTTTTGACCCC
CCTCCCTGGGTCAAGCCCTTTGTACACCCTAAGCCTCCGCCTCCTCTTCCTCCATCCGCCCCGTCTCTCC
CCCTTGAACCTCCTCGTTCGACCCCGCCTCGATCCTCCCTTTATCCAGCCCTCACTCCTTCTCTAGGCGC
CCCCATATGGCCATATGAGATCTTATATGGGGCACCCCCGCCCCTTGTAAACTTCCCTGACCCTGACATG
ACAAGAGTTACTAACAGCCCCTCTCTCCAAGCTCACTTACAGGCTCTCTACTTAGTCCAGCACGAAGTCT
GGAGACCTCTGGCGGCAGCCTACCAAGAACAACTGGACCGACCGGTGGTACCTCACCCTTACCGAGTCGG
CGACACAGTGTGGGTCCGCCGACACCAGACTAAGAACCTAGAACCTCGCTGGAAAGGACCTTACACAGTC
CTGCTGACCACCCCCACCGCCCTCAAAGTAGACGGCATCGCAGCTTGGATACACGCCGCCCACGTGAAGG
CTGCCGACCCCGGGGGTGGACCATCCTCTAGACTGCCGGATC
