>Addgene plasmid #49226 | pCru5-/GCCACC-mEGFP-IRES-mCherry | depositor partial sequence | sequence record 73642 | TIS region: NOT including RE sites and preceding stop codons
GCCACCATGGGC
