>Addgene plasmid #49226 | pCru5-/GCCACC-mEGFP-IRES-mCherry | addgene partial sequence | sequence record 75638 | LZRS-F 5'-TGGATACACGCCGCCCACGTG-3'
ATCCTCTAGACTGCCGGATCTCGAGTAACTAACTAAGCCACCATGGGCGAATTCAGCAAGGGCGAGGAGC
TGTTCACCGGGGTGGTGCCCATCCTGGTCGAGCTGGACGGCGACGTAAACGGCCACAAGTTCAGCGTGTC
CGGCGAGGGCGAGGGCGATGCCACCTACGGCAAGCTGACCCTGAAGTTCATCTGCACCACCGGCAAGCTG
CCCGTGCCCTGGCCCACCCTCGTGACCACCCTGACCTACGGCGTGCAGTGCTTCAGCCGCTACCCCGACC
ACATGAAGCAGCACGACTTCTTCAAGTCCGCCATGCCCGAAGGCTACGTCCAGGAGCGCACCATCTTCTT
CAAGGACGACGGCAACTACAAGACCCGCGCCGAGGTGAAGTTCGAGGGCGACACCCTGGTGAACCGCATC
GAGCTGAAGGGCATCGACTTCAAGGAGGACGGCAACATCCTGGGGCACAAGCTGGAGTACAACTACAACA
GCCACAACGTCTATATCATGGCCGACAAGCAGAAGAACGGCATCAAGGTGAACTTCAAGATCCGCCACAA
CATCGAGGACGGCAGCGTGCAGCTCGCCGACCACTACCAGCAGAACACCCCCATCGGCGACGGCCCCGTG
CTGCTGCCCGACAACCACTACCTGAGCACCCAGTCCAAGCTGAGCAAAGACCCCAACGAGAAGCGCGATC
ACATGGTCCTGCTGGAGTTCGTGACCGCCGCCGGGATCACTCTCGGCATGGACGAGCTGTACAAGTTCGA
ATAAGCATGCATCTAG
